>Addgene plasmid #201638 | pLV-EF1a-IRES-Puro PFKM | addgene full sequence | sequence record 396879 | Addgene NGS Result
GTGCTACAAGCTAGTACCAGTTGAGCCAGATAAGGTAGAAGAGGCCAATAAAGGAGAGAACACCAGCTTG
TTACACCCTGTGAGCCTGCATGGGATGGATGACCCGGAGAGAGAAGTGTTAGAGTGGAGGTTTGACAGCC
GCCTAGCATTTCATCACGTGGCCCGAGAGCTGCATCCGGAGTACTTCAAGAACTGCTGATATCGAGCTTG
CTACAAGGGACTTTCCGCTGGGGACTTTCCAGGGAGGCGTGGCCTGGGCGGGACTGGGGAGTGGCGAGCC
CTCAGATCCTGCATATAAGCAGCTGCTTTTTGCCTGTACTGGGTCTCTCTGGTTAGACCAGATCTGAGCC
TGGGAGCTCTCTGGCTAACTAGGGAACCCACTGCTTAAGCCTCAATAAAGCTTGCCTTGAGTGCTTCAAG
TAGTGTGTGCCCGTCTGTTGTGTGACTCTGGTAACTAGAGATCCCTCAGACCCTTTTAGTCAGTGTGGAA
AATCTCTAGCAGTAGTAGTTCATGTCATCTTATTATTCAGTATTTATAACTTGCAAAGAAATGAATATCA
GAGAGTGAGAGGCCTTGACATTGCTAGCGTTTACCGTCGACCTCTAGCTAGAGCTTGGCGTAATCATGGT
CATAGCTGTTTCCTGTGTGAAATTGTTATCCGCTCACAATTCCACACAACATACGAGCCGGAAGCATAAA
GTGTAAAGCCTGGGGTGCCTAATGAGTGAGCTAACTCACATTAATTGCGTTGCGCTCACTGCCCGCTTTC
CAGTCGGGAAACCTGTCGTGCCAGCTGCATTAATGAATCGGCCAACGCGCGGGGAGAGGCGGTTTGCGTA
TTGGGCGCTCTTCCGCTTCCTCGCTCACTGACTCGCTGCGCTCGGTCGTTCGGCTGCGGCGAGCGGTATC
AGCTCACTCAAAGGCGGTAATACGGTTATCCACAGAATCAGGGGATAACGCAGGAAAGAACATGTGAGCA
AAAGGCCAGCAAAAGGCCAGGAACCGTAAAAAGGCCGCGTTGCTGGCGTTTTTCCATAGGCTCCGCCCCC
CTGACGAGCATCACAAAAATCGACGCTCAAGTCAGAGGTGGCGAAACCCGACAGGACTATAAAGATACCA
GGCGTTTCCCCCTGGAAGCTCCCTCGTGCGCTCTCCTGTTCCGACCCTGCCGCTTACCGGATACCTGTCC
GCCTTTCTCCCTTCGGGAAGCGTGGCGCTTTCTCATAGCTCACGCTGTAGGTATCTCAGTTCGGTGTAGG
TCGTTCGCTCCAAGCTGGGCTGTGTGCACGAACCCCCCGTTCAGCCCGACCGCTGCGCCTTATCCGGTAA
CTATCGTCTTGAGTCCAACCCGGTAAGACACGACTTATCGCCACTGGCAGCAGCCACTGGTAACAGGATT
AGCAGAGCGAGGTATGTAGGCGGTGCTACAGAGTTCTTGAAGTGGTGGCCTAACTACGGCTACACTAGAA
GAACAGTATTTGGTATCTGCGCTCTGCTGAAGCCAGTTACCTTCGGAAAAAGAGTTGGTAGCTCTTGATC
CGGCAAACAAACCACCGCTGGTAGCGGTGGTTTTTTTGTTTGCAAGCAGCAGATTACGCGCAGAAAAAAA
GGATCTCAAGAAGATCCTTTGATCTTTTCTACGGGGTCTGACGCTCAGTGGAACGAAAACTCACGTTAAG
GGATTTTGGTCATGAGATTATCAAAAAGGATCTTCACCTAGATCCTTTTAAATTAAAAATGAAGTTTTAA
ATCAATCTAAAGTATATATGAGTAAACTTGGTCTGACAGTTACCAATGCTTAATCAGTGAGGCACCTATC
TCAGCGATCTGTCTATTTCGTTCATCCATAGTTGCCTGACTCCCCGTCGTGTAGATAACTACGATACGGG
AGGGCTTACCATCTGGCCCCAGTGCTGCAATGATACCGCGAGACCCACGCTCACCGGCTCCAGATTTATC
AGCAATAAACCAGCCAGCCGGAAGGGCCGAGCGCAGAAGTGGTCCTGCAACTTTATCCGCCTCCATCCAG
TCTATTAATTGTTGCCGGGAAGCTAGAGTAAGTAGTTCGCCAGTTAATAGTTTGCGCAACGTTGTTGCCA
TTGCTACAGGCATCGTGGTGTCACGCTCGTCGTTTGGTATGGCTTCATTCAGCTCCGGTTCCCAACGATC
AAGGCGAGTTACATGATCCCCCATGTTGTGCAAAAAAGCGGTTAGCTCCTTCGGTCCTCCGATCGTTGTC
AGAAGTAAGTTGGCCGCAGTGTTATCACTCATGGTTATGGCAGCACTGCATAATTCTCTTACTGTCATGC
CATCCGTAAGATGCTTTTCTGTGACTGGTGAGTACTCAACCAAGTCATTCTGAGAATAGTGTATGCGGCG
ACCGAGTTGCTCTTGCCCGGCGTCAATACGGGATAATACCGCGCCACATAGCAGAACTTTAAAAGTGCTC
ATCATTGGAAAACGTTCTTCGGGGCGAAAACTCTCAAGGATCTTACCGCTGTTGAGATCCAGTTCGATGT
AACCCACTCGTGCACCCAACTGATCTTCAGCATCTTTTACTTTCACCAGCGTTTCTGGGTGAGCAAAAAC
AGGAAGGCAAAATGCCGCAAAAAAGGGAATAAGGGCGACACGGAAATGTTGAATACTCATACTCTTCCTT
TTTCAATATTATTGAAGCATTTATCAGGGTTATTGTCTCATGAGCGGATACATATTTGAATGTATTTAGA
AAAATAAACAAATAGGGGTTCCGCGCACATTTCCCCGAAAAGTGCCACCTGACGTCGACGGATCGGGAGA
TCAACTTGTTTATTGCAGCTTATAATGGTTACAAATAAAGCAATAGCATCACAAATTTCACAAATAAAGC
ATTTTTTTCACTGCATTCTAGTTGTGGTTTGTCCAAACTCATCAATGTATCTTATCATGTCTGGATCAAC
TGGATAACTCAAGCTAACCAAAATCATCCCAAACTTCCCACCCCATACCCTATTACCACTGCCAATTACC
TGTGGTTTCATTTACTCTAAACCTGTGATTCCTCTGAATTATTTTCATTTTAAAGAAATTGTATTTGTTA
AATATGTACTACAAACTTAGTAGTTGGAAGGGCTAATTCACTCCCAAAGAAGACAAGATATCCTTGATCT
GTGGATCTACCACACACAAGGCTACTTCCCTGATTAGCAGAACTACACACCAGGGCCAGGGGTCAGATAT
CCACTGACCTTTGGATGGTGCTACAAGCTAGTACCAGTTGAGCCAGATAAGGTAGAAGAGGCCAATAAAG
GAGAGAACACCAGCTTGTTACACCCTGTGAGCCTGCATGGGATGGATGACCCGGAGAGAGAAGTGTTAGA
GTGGAGGTTTGACAGCCGCCTAGCATTTCATCACGTGGCCCGAGAGCTGCATCCGGAGTACTTCAAGAAC
TGCTGATATCGAGCTTGCTACAAGGGACTTTCCGCTGGGGACTTTCCAGGGAGGCGTGGCCTGGGCGGGA
CTGGGGAGTGGCGAGCCCTCAGATCCTGCATATAAGCAGCTGCTTTTTGCCTGTACTGGGTCTCTCTGGT
TAGACCAGATCTGAGCCTGGGAGCTCTCTGGCTAACTAGGGAACCCACTGCTTAAGCCTCAATAAAGCTT
GCCTTGAGTGCTTCAAGTAGTGTGTGCCCGTCTGTTGTGTGACTCTGGTAACTAGAGATCCCTCAGACCC
TTTTAGTCAGTGTGGAAAATCTCTAGCAGTGGCGCCCGAACAGGGACTTGAAAGCGAAAGGGAAACCAGA
GGAGCTCTCTCGACGCAGGACTCGGCTTGCTGAAGCGCGCACGGCAAGAGGCGAGGGGCGGCGACTGGTG
AGTACGCCAAAAATTTTGACTAGCGGAGGCTAGAAGGAGAGAGATGGGTGCGAGAGCGTCAGTATTAAGC
GGGGGAGAATTAGATCGCGATGGGAAAAAATTCGGTTAAGGCCAGGGGGAAAGAAAAAATATAAATTAAA
ACATATAGTATGGGCAAGCAGGGAGCTAGAACGATTCGCAGTTAATCCTGGCCTGTTAGAAACATCAGAA
GGCTGTAGACAAATACTGGGACAGCTACAACCATCCCTTCAGACAGGATCAGAAGAACTTAGATCATTAT
ATAATACAGTAGCAACCCTCTATTGTGTGCATCAAAGGATAGAGATAAAAGACACCAAGGAAGCTTTAGA
CAAGATAGAGGAAGAGCAAAACAAAAGTAAGACCACCGCACAGCAAGCGGCCGGCCGCTGATCTTCAGAC
CTGGAGGAGGAGATATGAGGGACAATTGGAGAAGTGAATTATATAAATATAAAGTAGTAAAAATTGAACC
ATTAGGAGTAGCACCCACCAAGGCAAAGAGAAGAGTGGTGCAGAGAGAAAAAAGAGCAGTGGGAATAGGA
GCTTTGTTCCTTGGGTTCTTGGGAGCAGCAGGAAGCACTATGGGCGCAGCGTCAATGACGCTGACGGTAC
AGGCCAGACAATTATTGTCTGGTATAGTGCAGCAGCAGAACAATTTGCTGAGGGCTATTGAGGCGCAACA
GCATCTGTTGCAACTCACAGTCTGGGGCATCAAGCAGCTCCAGGCAAGAATCCTGGCTGTGGAAAGATAC
CTAAAGGATCAACAGCTCCTGGGGATTTGGGGTTGCTCTGGAAAACTCATTTGCACCACTGCTGTGCCTT
GGAATGCTAGTTGGAGTAATAAATCTCTGGAACAGATTTGGAATCACACGACCTGGATGGAGTGGGACAG
AGAAATTAACAATTACACAAGCTTAATACACTCCTTAATTGAAGAATCGCAAAACCAGCAAGAAAAGAAT
GAACAAGAATTATTGGAATTAGATAAATGGGCAAGTTTGTGGAATTGGTTTAACATAACAAATTGGCTGT
GGTATATAAAATTATTCATAATGATAGTAGGAGGCTTGGTAGGTTTAAGAATAGTTTTTGCTGTACTTTC
TATAGTGAATAGAGTTAGGCAGGGATATTCACCATTATCGTTTCAGACCCACCTCCCAACCCCGAGGGGA
CCCGACAGGCCCGAAGGAATAGAAGAAGAAGGTGGAGAGAGAGACAGAGACAGATCCATTCGATTAGTGA
ACGGATCTCGACGGTATCGCCTTTAAAAGAAAAGGGGGGATTGGGGGGTACAGTGCAGGGGAAAGAATAG
TAGACATAATAGCAACAGACATACAAACTAAAGAATTACAAAAACAAATTACAAAAATTCAAAATTTTCG
GGTTTATTACAGGGACAGCAGAGATCCAGTTTATCGATGAGGCCCTTTCGTCTTCACTCGAGGTGCCCGT
CAGTGGGCAGAGCGCACATCGCCCACAGTCCCCGAGAAGTTGGGGGGAGGGGTCGGCAATTGAACCGGTG
CCTAGAGAAGGTGGCGCGGGGTAAACTGGGAAAGTGATGTCGTGTACTGGCTCCGCCTTTTTCCCGAGGG
TGGGGGAGAACCGTATATAAGTGCAGTAGTCGCCGTGAACGTTCTTTTTCGCAACGGGTTTGCCGCCAGA
ACACAGGTAAGTGCCGTGTGTGGTTCCCGCGGGCCTGGCCTCTTTACGGGTTATGGCCCTTGCGTGCCTT
GAATTACTTCCACCTGGCTGCAGTACGTGATTCTTGATCCCGAGCTTCGGGTTGGAAGTGGGTGGGAGAG
TTCGAGGCCTTGCGCTTAAGGAGCCCCTTCGCCTCGTGCTTGAGTTGAGGCCTGGCCTGGGCGCTGGGGC
CGCCGCGTGCGAATCTGGTGGCACCTTCGCGCCTGTCTCGCTGCTTTCGATAAGTCTCTAGCCATTTAAA
ATTTTTGATGACCTGCTGCGACGCTTTTTTTCTGGCAAGATAGTCTTGTAAATGCGGGCCAAGATCTGCA
CACTGGTATTTCGGTTTTTGGGGCCGCGGGCGGCGACGGGGCCCGTGCGTCCCAGCGCACATGTTCGGCG
AGGCGGGGCCTGCGAGCGCGGCCACCGAGAATCGGACGGGGGTAGTCTCAAGCTGGCCGGCCTGCTCTGG
TGCCTGGCCTCGCGCCGCCGTGTATCGCCCCGCCCTGGGCGGCAAGGCTGGCCCGGTCGGCACCAGTTGC
GTGAGCGGAAAGATGGCCGCTTCCCGGCCCTGCTGCAGGGAGCTCAAAATGGAGGACGCGGCGCTCGGGA
GAGCGGGCGGGTGAGTCACCCACACAAAGGAAAAGGGCCTTTCCGTCCTCAGCCGTCGCTTCATGTGACT
CCACGGAGTACCGGGCGCCGTCCAGGCACCTCGATTAGTTCTCGAGCTTTTGGAGTACGTCGTCTTTAGG
TTGGGGGGAGGGGTTTTATGCGATGGAGTTTCCCCACACTGAGTGGGTGGAGACTGAAGTTAGGCCAGCT
TGGCACTTGATGTAATTCTCCTTGGAATTTGCCCTTTTTGAGTTTGGATCTTGGTTCATTCTCAAGCCTC
AGACAGTGGTTCAAAGTTTTTTTCTTCCATTTCAGGTGTCGTGAGGATCCATGACCCATGAAGAGCACCA
TGCAGCCAAAACCCTGGGGATTGGCAAAGCCATTGCTGTCTTAACCTCTGGTGGAGATGCCCAAGGTATG
AATGCTGCTGTCAGGGCTGTGGTTCGAGTTGGTATCTTCACCGGTGCCCGTGTCTTCTTTGTCCATGAGG
GTTATCAAGGCCTGGTGGATGGTGGAGATCACATCAAGGAAGCCACCTGGGAGAGCGTTTCGATGATGCT
TCAGCTGGGAGGCACGGTGATTGGAAGTGCCCGGTGCAAGGACTTTCGGGAACGAGAAGGACGACTCCGA
GCTGCCTACAACCTGGTGAAGCGTGGGATCACCAATCTCTGTGTCATTGGGGGTGATGGCAGCCTCACTG
GGGCTGACACCTTCCGTTCTGAGTGGAGTGACTTGTTGAGTGACCTCCAGAAAGCAGGTAAGATCACAGA
TGAGGAGGCTACGAAGTCCAGCTACCTGAACATTGTGGGCCTGGTTGGGTCAATTGACAATGACTTCTGT
GGCACCGATATGACCATTGGCACTGACTCTGCCCTGCATCGGATCATGGAAATTGTAGATGCCATCACTA
CCACTGCCCAGAGCCACCAGAGGACATTTGTGTTAGAAGTAATGGGCCGCCACTGTGGATACCTGGCCCT
TGTCACCTCTCTGTCCTGTGGGGCCGACTGGGTTTTTATTCCTGAATGTCCACCAGATGACGACTGGGAG
GAACACCTTTGTCGCCGACTCAGCGAGACAAGGACCCGTGGTTCTCGTCTCAACATCATCATTGTGGCTG
AGGGTGCAATTGACAAGAATGGAAAACCAATCACCTCAGAAGACATCAAGAATCTGGTGGTTAAGCGTCT
GGGATATGACACCCGGGTTACTGTCTTGGGGCATGTGCAGAGGGGTGGGACGCCATCAGCCTTTGACAGA
ATTCTGGGCAGCAGGATGGGTGTGGAAGCAGTGATGGCACTTTTGGAGGGGACCCCAGATACCCCAGCCT
GTGTAGTGAGCCTCTCTGGTAACCAGGCTGTGCGCCTGCCCCTCATGGAATGTGTCCAGGTGACCAAAGA
TGTGACCAAGGCCATGGATGAGAAGAAATTTGACGAAGCCCTGAAGCTGAGAGGCCGGAGCTTCATGAAC
AACTGGGAGGTGTACAAGCTTCTAGCTCATGTCAGACCCCCGGTATCTAAGAGTGGTTCGCACACAGTGG
CTGTGATGAACGTGGGGGCTCCGGCTGCAGGCATGAATGCTGCTGTTCGCTCCACTGTGAGGATTGGCCT
TATCCAGGGCAACCGAGTGCTCGTTGTCCATGATGGTTTCGAGGGCCTGGCCAAGGGGCAGATAGAGGAA
GCTGGCTGGAGCTATGTTGGGGGCTGGACTGGCCAAGGTGGCTCTAAACTTGGGACTAAAAGGACTCTAC
CCAAGAAGAGCTTTGAACAGATCAGTGCCAATATAACTAAGTTTAACATTCAGGGCCTTGTCATCATTGG
GGGCTTTGAGGCTTACACAGGGGGCCTGGAACTGATGGAGGGCAGGAAGCAGTTTGATGAGCTCTGCATC
CCATTTGTGGTCATTCCTGCTACAGTCTCCAACAATGTCCCTGGCTCAGACTTCAGCGTTGGGGCTGACA
CAGCACTCAATACTATCTGCACAACCTGTGACCGCATCAAGCAGTCAGCAGCTGGCACCAAGCGTCGGGT
GTTTATCATTGAGACTATGGGTGGCTACTGTGGCTACCTGGCTACCATGGCTGGACTGGCAGCTGGGGCC
GATGCTGCCTACATTTTTGAGGAGCCCTTCACCATTCGAGACCTGCAGGCAAATGTTGAACATCTGGTGC
AAAAGATGAAAACAACTGTGAAAAGGGGCTTGGTGTTAAGGAATGAAAAGTGCAATGAGAACTATACCAC
TGACTTCATTTTCAACCTGTACTCTGAGGAGGGGAAGGGCATCTTCGACAGCAGGAAGAATGTGCTTGGT
CACATGCAGCAGGGTGGGAGCCCAACCCCATTTGATAGGAATTTTGCCACTAAGATGGGCGCCAAGGCTA
TGAACTGGATGTCTGGGAAAATCAAAGAGAGTTACCGTAATGGGCGGATCTTTGCCAATACTCCAGATTC
GGGCTGTGTTCTGGGGATGCGTAAGAGGGCTCTGGTCTTCCAACCAGTGGCTGAGCTGAAGGACCAGACA
GATTTTGAGCATCGAATCCCCAAGGAACAGTGGTGGCTGAAACTGAGGCCCATCCTCAAAATCCTAGCCA
AGTACGAGATTGACTTGGACACTTCAGACCATGCCCACCTGGAGCACATCACCCGGAAGCGGTCCGGGGA
AGCGGCCGTCTAATAGTGAGGATCCGCGGCCGCGCCGGCTCTAGATCGCGAACGCGTGAATTCCTCGAGG
GCGGCCGCTCTAGAGTCGACGGGCCGCGGTAACAATTGTTAACTAACTTAAGCTAGCAACGGTTTCCCTC
TAGCGGGATCAATTCCGCCCCCCCCCCCTAACGTTACTGGCCGAAGCCGCTTGGAATAAGGCCGGTGTGC
GTTTGTCTATATGTTATTTTCCACCATATTGCCGTCTTTTGGCAATGTGAGGGCCCGGAAACCTGGCCCT
GTCTTCTTGACGAGCATTCCTAGGGGTCTTTCCCCTCTCGCCAAAGGAATGCAAGGTCTGTTGAATGTCG
TGAAGGAAGCAGTTCCTCTGGAAGCTTCTTGAAGACAAACAACGTCTGTAGCGACCCTTTGCAGGCAGCG
GAACCCCCCACCTGGCGACAGGTGCCTCTGCGGCCAAAAGCCACGTGTATAAGATACACCTGCAAAGGCG
GCACAACCCCAGTGCCACGTTGTGAGTTGGATAGTTGTGGAAAGAGTCAAATGGCTCTCCTCAAGCGTAT
TCAACAAGGGGCTGAAGGATGCCCAGAAGGTACCCCATTGTATGGGATCTGATCTGGGGCCTCGGTGCAC
ATGCTTTACATGTGTTTAGTCGAGGTTAAAAAAACGTCTAGGCCCCCCGAACCACGGGGACGTGGTTTTC
CTTTGAAAAACACGATAATACCATGACCGAGTACAAGCCCACGGTGCGCCTCGCCACCCGCGACGACGTC
CCCAGGGCCGTACGCACCCTCGCCGCCGCGTTCGCCGACTACCCCGCCACGCGCCACACCGTCGATCCGG
ACCGCCACATCGAGCGGGTCACCGAGCTGCAAGAACTCTTCCTCACGCGCGTCGGGCTCGACATCGGCAA
GGTGTGGGTCGCGGACGACGGCGCCGCGGTGGCGGTCTGGACCACGCCGGAGAGCGTCGAAGCGGGGGCG
GTGTTCGCCGAGATCGGCCCGCGCATGGCCGAGTTGAGCGGTTCCCGGCTGGCCGCGCAGCAACAGATGG
AAGGCCTCCTGGCGCCGCACCGGCCCAAGGAGCCCGCGTGGTTCCTGGCCACCGTCGGCGTCTCGCCCGA
CCACCAGGGCAAGGGTCTGGGCAGCGCCGTCGTGCTCCCCGGAGTGGAGGCGGCCGAGCGCGCCGGGGTG
CCCGCCTTCCTGGAGACCTCCGCGCCCCGCAACCTCCCCTTCTACGAGCGGCTCGGCTTCACCGTCACCG
CCGACGTCGAGGTGCCCGAAGGACCGCGCACCTGGTGCATGACCCGCAAGCCCGGTGCCTGACCCGGGCG
GGGCGCGTCTGGAACAATCAACCTCTGGATTACAAAATTTGTGAAAGATTGACTGGTATTCTTAACTATG
TTGCTCCTTTTACGCTATGTGGATACGCTGCTTTAATGCCTTTGTATCATGCTATTGCTTCCCGTATGGC
TTTCATTTTCTCCTCCTTGTATAAATCCTGGTTGCTGTCTCTTTATGAGGAGTTGTGGCCCGTTGTCAGG
CAACGTGGCGTGGTGTGCACTGTGTTTGCTGACGCAACCCCCACTGGTTGGGGCATTGCCACCACCTGTC
AGCTCCTTTCCGGGACTTTCGCTTTCCCCCTCCCTATTGCCACGGCGGAACTCATCGCCGCCTGCCTTGC
CCGCTGCTGGACAGGGGCTCGGCTGTTGGGCACTGACAATTCCGTGGTGTTGTCGGGGAAGCTGACGTCC
TTTCCATGGCTGCTCGCCTGTGTTGCCACCTGGATTCTGCGCGGGACGTCCTTCTGCTACGTCCCTTCGG
CCCTCAATCCAGCGGACCTTCCTTCCCGCGGCCTGCTGCCGGCTCTGCGGCCTCTTCCGCGTCTTCGCCT
TCGCCCTCAGACGAGTCGGATCTCCCTTTGGGCCGCCTCCCCGCCTGGAATTAATTCTGCAGTCGAGACC
TAGAAAAACATGGAGCAATCACAAGTAGCAATACAGCAGCTACCAATGCTGATTGTGCCTGGCTAGAAGC
ACAAGAGGAGGAGGAGGTGGGTTTTCCAGTCACACCTCAGGTACCTTTAAGACCAATGACTTACAAGGCA
GCTGTAGATCTTAGCCACTTTTTAAAAGAAAAGAGGGGACTGGAAGGGCTAATTCACTCCCAACGAAGAC
AAGATATCCTTGATCTGTGGATCTACCACACACAAGGCTACTTCCCTGATTAGCAGAACTACACACCAGG
GCCAGGGGTCAGATATCCACTGACCTTTGGATG
Features (pLannotate 1.2.2; 23 found; start..end, strand, type, name):
    244..501     +  LTR            5' LTR (truncated): truncated 5' long terminal repeat (LTR) from HIV-1
    651..673     -  protein_bind   lac operator (fragment): The lac repressor binds to the lac operator to inhibit transcription in E. coli. This inhibition can be relieved by adding lactose or isopropyl-β-D-thiogalactopyranoside (IPTG). lac repressor encoded by lacI
    677..707     -  promoter       lac promoter: promoter for the E. coli lac operon
    722..743     -  protein_bind   CAP binding site: CAP binding activates transcription in the presence of cAMP. E. coli catabolite activator protein
    756..848     -  CDS            lacI (fragment): lac repressor; lacI; The lac repressor binds to the lac operator to inhibit transcription in E. coli. This inhibition can be relieved by adding lactose or isopropyl-β-D-thiogalactopyranoside (IPTG).
   1031..1619    -  rep_origin     ori: high-copy-number ColE1/pMB1/pBR322/pUC origin of replication
   1790..2650    -  CDS            AmpR: β-lactamase; bla; confers resistance to ampicillin, carbenicillin, and related antibiotics
   2651..2755    -  promoter       AmpR promoter: bla
   2803..2937    +  polyA_signal   SV40 poly(A) signal: SV40 polyadenylation signal
   3104..3433    +  CDS            nef (fragment): NEF_HV1BR - Experimental evidence at protein level: Swiss-Prot protein existence level 1. Extracellular Nef protein targets CD4(+) T-lymphocytes for apoptosis by interacting with CXCR4 surface receptors (PubMed:14990729). From Human immunodeficiency virus type 1 group M subtype B (isolate BRU/LAI) (HIV-1).
   3481..3738    +  LTR            5' LTR (truncated): truncated 5' long terminal repeat (LTR) from HIV-1
   3785..3910    +  misc_feature   HIV-1 Ψ: packaging signal of human immunodeficiency virus type 1
   3894..4232    +  CDS            HIV-1 gag (fragment): gag protein from human immunodeficiency virus 1; gag
   4407..4640    +  misc_feature   RRE: The Rev response element (RRE) of HIV-1 allows for Rev-dependent mRNA export from the nucleus to the cytoplasm.
   5017..5117    +  CDS            Rev (fragment): human immunodeficiency virus 1 (HIV-1) Rev protein; rev; enhances nuclear export of unspliced and incompletely spliced viral mRNAs
   5132..5247    +  misc_feature   cPPT/CTS: central polypurine tract and central termination sequence of HIV-1 (lacking the first T)
   5325..5536    +  promoter       EF-1α core promoter: core promoter for human elongation factor EF-1α
   5537..6475    +  intron         EF-1α intron A: intron upstream of the start codon of human EF-1α
   6491..8830    +  CDS            PFKM: PFKAM_HUMAN - Also known as PFKX. Experimental evidence at protein level: Swiss-Prot protein existence level 1. Catalyzes the phosphorylation of D-fructose 6-phosphate to fructose 1,6-bisphosphate by ATP, the first committing step of glycolysis. From Homo sapiens (Human).
   8979..9540    +  misc_feature   IRES: internal ribosome entry site (IRES) of the encephalomyocarditis virus (EMCV)
   9543..10142   +  CDS            PuroR: puromycin N-acetyltransferase; pac from Streptomyces alboniger; confers resistance to puromycin
  10166..10754   +  misc_feature   WPRE: woodchuck hepatitis virus posttranscriptional regulatory element
  10771..196     +  CDS            nef (fragment) (across the origin): NEF_HV1BR - Experimental evidence at protein level: Swiss-Prot protein existence level 1. Extracellular Nef protein targets CD4(+) T-lymphocytes for apoptosis by interacting with CXCR4 surface receptors (PubMed:14990729). From Human immunodeficiency virus type 1 group M subtype B (isolate BRU/LAI) (HIV-1).
