[The description below was written by a language model from this plasmid's Addgene catalogue record and pLannotate feature annotations shown in this document.]
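Description:
pLV-EF1a-IRES-Puro PFKM is a lentiviral transfer plasmid of about 11.1 kb for stable over-expression of untagged human PFKM, the muscle isoform of phosphofructokinase, which phosphorylates fructose 6-phosphate to fructose 1,6-bisphosphate at the first committed step of glycolysis. It is built on the pLV-EF1a-IRES-Puro backbone, with the PFKM coding sequence inserted between BamHI and NotI sites. In bacteria it is maintained through a high-copy ColE1/pUC-type origin and selected with ampicillin via the β-lactamase gene. Remnants of a lac promoter/operator region and an SV40 polyadenylation signal also lie in the plasmid backbone outside the viral unit.

The viral portion carries HIV-1-derived elements. Both long terminal repeats are annotated as truncated LTRs, each preceded by a fragment of nef sequence. Downstream of the upstream LTR lie the Ψ packaging signal with an adjoining gag fragment, the Rev response element for Rev-dependent nuclear export of the genomic RNA, and the cPPT/CTS, which aids nuclear import of the reverse-transcribed genome. The structural and enzymatic viral proteins are not encoded, so packaging functions must be supplied in trans.

The internal expression cassette uses the human EF-1α core promoter with its intron A to drive a bicistronic transcript. PFKM is translated first, then an EMCV IRES allows cap-independent translation of puromycin N-acetyltransferase, linking puromycin resistance to transgene expression in transduced cells. A WPRE after the puromycin gene enhances transcript stability and expression. The associated work concerns the balance between glycolysis and oxidative phosphorylation, which fits use of this construct to raise PFKM levels in human cells.
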