Addgene plasmid #201638: pLV-EF1a-IRES-Puro PFKM
Purpose: Over-expression of untagged human PFKM
Depositing lab: Alexis Jourdain & Vamsi Mootha. Depositing organization: Broad Institute. Publication: Loss of LUC7L2 and U1 snRNP subunits shifts energy metabolism from glycolysis to OXPHOS. Jourdain AA, Begg BE, Mick E, Shah H, Calvo SE, Skinner OS, Sharma R, Blue SM, Yeo GW, Burge CB, Mootha VK. Mol Cell. 2021 May 6;81(9):1905-1919.e12. doi: 10.1016/j.molcel.2021.02.033. Epub 2021 Apr 13. PubMed 33852893.
Backbone
  Vector backbone: pLV-EF1a-IRES-Puro
  Backbone manufacturer: Tobias Meyer, Addgene #85132
  Vector type: Lentiviral
  Selectable markers: Puromycin
Growth in bacteria
  Bacterial resistance: Ampicillin, 100 μg/mL
  Growth temperature: 37°C
  Growth strain: NEB Stable
  Copy number: High Copy
Gene/Insert
  Gene/Insert name: PFKM
  Species: H. sapiens (human)
  Entrez Gene: PFKM (a.k.a. ATP-PFK, GSD7, PFK-1, PFK-A, PFK1, PFKA, PFKX, PPP1R122)
  Cloning method: Restriction Enzyme; 5′ cloning site BamHI (unknown if destroyed); 3′ cloning site NotI (unknown if destroyed)
Terms and licenses: Academic/Nonprofit Terms; Industry Terms: Not Available to Industry
How to cite: pLV-EF1a-IRES-Puro PFKM was a gift from Alexis Jourdain & Vamsi Mootha (Addgene plasmid # 201638 ; http://n2t.net/addgene:201638 ; RRID:Addgene_201638)
